>Addgene plasmid #133793 | pUC19-U6-BsmBI_cassette-CjeCas9-sgRNA (KAC482) | addgene full sequence | sequence record 268077 | Addgene NGS Result
AAGGTCGGGCAGGAAGAGGGCCTATTTCCCATGATTCCTTCATATTTGCATATACGATACAAGGCTGTTA
GAGAGATAATTAGAATTAATTTGACTGTAAACACAAAGATATTAGTACAAAATACGTGACGTAGAAAGTA
ATAATTTCTTGGGTAGTTTGCAGTTTTAAAATTATGTTTTAAAATGGACTATCATATGCTTACCGTAACT
TGAAAGTATTTCGATTTCTTGGCTTTATATATCTTGTGGAAAGGACGAAACACCCGAGACGATTAATGCG
TCTCGGTTTTAGTCCCTGAAGGGACTAAAATAAAGAGTTTGCGGGACTCTGCGGGGTTACAATCCCCTAA
AACCGCTTTTTTTAAGCTTGGGCCGCTCGAGGTACCTCTCTACATATGACATGTGAGCAAAAGGCCAGCA
AAAGGCCAGGAACCGTAAAAAGGCCGCGTTGCTGGCGTTTTTCCATAGGCTCCGCCCCCCTGACGAGCAT
CACAAAAATCGACGCTCAAGTCAGAGGTGGCGAAACCCGACAGGACTATAAAGATACCAGGCGTTTCCCC
CTGGAAGCTCCCTCGTGCGCTCTCCTGTTCCGACCCTGCCGCTTACCGGATACCTGTCCGCCTTTCTCCC
TTCGGGAAGCGTGGCGCTTTCTCATAGCTCACGCTGTAGGTATCTCAGTTCGGTGTAGGTCGTTCGCTCC
AAGCTGGGCTGTGTGCACGAACCCCCCGTTCAGCCCGACCGCTGCGCCTTATCCGGTAACTATCGTCTTG
AGTCCAACCCGGTAAGACACGACTTATCGCCACTGGCAGCAGCCACTGGTAACAGGATTAGCAGAGCGAG
GTATGTAGGCGGTGCTACAGAGTTCTTGAAGTGGTGGCCTAACTACGGCTACACTAGAAGAACAGTATTT
GGTATCTGCGCTCTGCTGAAGCCAGTTACCTTCGGAAAAAGAGTTGGTAGCTCTTGATCCGGCAAACAAA
CCACCGCTGGTAGCGGTGGTTTTTTTGTTTGCAAGCAGCAGATTACGCGCAGAAAAAAAGGATCTCAAGA
AGATCCTTTGATCTTTTCTACGGGGTCTGACGCTCAGTGGAACGAAAACTCACGTTAAGGGATTTTGGTC
ATGAGATTATCAAAAAGGATCTTCACCTAGATCCTTTTAAATTAAAAATGAAGTTTTAAATCAATCTAAA
GTATATATGAGTAAACTTGGTCTGACAGTTACCAATGCTTAATCAGTGAGGCACCTATCTCAGCGATCTG
TCTATTTCGTTCATCCATAGTTGCCTGACTCCCCGTCGTGTAGATAACTACGATACGGGAGGGCTTACCA
TCTGGCCCCAGTGCTGCAATGATACCGCGAGACCCACGCTCACCGGCTCCAGATTTATCAGCAATAAACC
AGCCAGCCGGAAGGGCCGAGCGCAGAAGTGGTCCTGCAACTTTATCCGCCTCCATCCAGTCTATTAATTG
TTGCCGGGAAGCTAGAGTAAGTAGTTCGCCAGTTAATAGTTTGCGCAACGTTGTTGCCATTGCTACAGGC
ATCGTGGTGTCACGCTCGTCGTTTGGTATGGCTTCATTCAGCTCCGGTTCCCAACGATCAAGGCGAGTTA
CATGATCCCCCATGTTGTGCAAAAAAGCGGTTAGCTCCTTCGGTCCTCCGATCGTTGTCAGAAGTAAGTT
GGCCGCAGTGTTATCACTCATGGTTATGGCAGCACTGCATAATTCTCTTACTGTCATGCCATCCGTAAGA
TGCTTTTCTGTGACTGGTGAGTACTCAACCAAGTCATTCTGAGAATAGTGTATGCGGCGACCGAGTTGCT
CTTGCCCGGCGTCAATACGGGATAATACCGCGCCACATAGCAGAACTTTAAAAGTGCTCATCATTGGAAA
ACGTTCTTCGGGGCGAAAACTCTCAAGGATCTTACCGCTGTTGAGATCCAGTTCGATGTAACCCACTCGT
GCACCCAACTGATCTTCAGCATCTTTTACTTTCACCAGCGTTTCTGGGTGAGCAAAAACAGGAAGGCAAA
ATGCCGCAAAAAAGGGAATAAGGGCGACACGGAAATGTTGAATACTCATACTCTTCCTTTTTCAATATTA
TTGAAGCATTTATCAGGGTTATTGTCTCATGAGCGGATACATATTTGAATGTATTTAGAAAAATAAACAA
ATAGGGGTTCCGCGCACATTTCCCCGAAAAGTGCCACCTGACGTCGCTAGCTGTACAAAAAAGCAGGCTT
TAAAGGAACCAATTCAGTCGACTGGATCCGGTACC
Features (pLannotate 1.2.2; 6 found; start..end, strand, type, name):
     16..256     +  promoter       U6 promoter: RNA polymerase III promoter for human U6 snRNA
    286..356     +  misc_RNA       Cj gRNA scaffold: guide RNA scaffold for the Campylobacter jejuni CRISPR/Cas9 system (Kim et al., 2016)
    460..1048    -  rep_origin     ori: high-copy-number ColE1/pMB1/pBR322/pUC origin of replication
   1219..2079    -  CDS            AmpR: β-lactamase; bla; confers resistance to ampicillin, carbenicillin, and related antibiotics
   2080..2184    -  promoter       AmpR promoter: bla
   2222..2239    +  protein_bind   attB1 (fragment): mutant version of attB; recombination site for the Gateway® BP reaction BP Clonase™
