[The description below was written by a language model from this plasmid's Addgene catalogue record and pLannotate feature annotations shown in this document.]
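Description:
pUC19-U6-BsmBI_cassette-CjeCas9-sgRNA (KAC482) is a compact (about 2.3 kb) pUC19-derived entry vector for building single guide RNAs for the Campylobacter jejuni Cas9 (CjeCas9) and expressing them in mammalian cells. It is propagated in E. coli as a high-copy plasmid through the ColE1/pUC-type origin and is selected with ampicillin through the β-lactamase gene and its native bla promoter. It carries no mammalian selection marker, reporter or Cas9 coding sequence, so the nuclease must be supplied from a separate construct.

The payload is a human U6 promoter, an RNA polymerase III promoter suited to producing short, defined, uncapped transcripts, followed by a short gap and then the C. jejuni guide RNA scaffold. According to the record, the interval between promoter and scaffold holds a BsmBI cassette. BsmBI is a type IIS enzyme that cuts outside its recognition site, so digestion removes the cassette and leaves defined overhangs into which annealed spacer oligonucleotides can be ligated, placing the targeting sequence directly upstream of the scaffold. As deposited, the plasmid contains no spacer. The scaffold is described as similar to a previously published "V2-TGAA linker" sgRNA architecture, in which the crRNA and tracrRNA portions are joined by a TGAA tetraloop. The annotation also flags a short attB1 fragment near the AmpR promoter. At 18 nt, this is probably an incidental match rather than a functional Gateway site.

The depositors used this vector as the common backbone for all their CjeCas9 sgRNAs, in work on broad-spectrum anti-CRISPR proteins.
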