Addgene plasmid #133793: pUC19-U6-BsmBI_cassette-CjeCas9-sgRNA (KAC482)
Purpose: U6 promoter sgRNA entry vector used for all CjeCas9 sgRNAs (clone spacer oligos into BsmBI cassette) - similar to V2-TGAA linker sgRNA architecture from Kim et al. Nature Communications 2017
Depositing lab: Joseph Bondy-Denomy & Benjamin Kleinstiver. Depositing organization: Massachusetts General Hospital. Publication: Broad-spectrum anti-CRISPR proteins facilitate horizontal gene transfer. Mahendra C, Christie KA, Osuna BA, Pinilla-Redondo R, Kleinstiver BP, Bondy-Denomy J. Nat Microbiol. 2020 Apr;5(4):620-629. doi: 10.1038/s41564-020-0692-2. Epub 2020 Mar 26. PubMed 32218510.
Backbone
  Vector backbone: pUC19
  Vector type: Mammalian Expression
Growth in bacteria
  Bacterial resistance: Ampicillin, 100 μg/mL
  Growth temperature: 37°C
  Growth strain: DH5alpha
  Copy number: High Copy
Gene/Insert
  Gene/Insert name: CjeCas9 sgRNA entry vector (alt name: KAC482)
  gRNA/shRNA sequence: Unknown
  Species: Synthetic
  Mutation: V2-TGAA linker sgRNA architecture from Kim et al. Nature Communications 2017
  Promoter: U6
  Cloning method: Restriction Enzyme; 5′ cloning site Unknown (unknown if destroyed)
  Sequencing primers: 5′ oS280-CAGGGTTATTGTCTCATGAGCGG; 3′ n/a
Terms and licenses: Academic/Nonprofit Terms; Industry Terms: Not Available to Industry
How to cite: pUC19-U6-BsmBI_cassette-CjeCas9-sgRNA (KAC482) was a gift from Joseph Bondy-Denomy & Benjamin Kleinstiver (Addgene plasmid # 133793 ; http://n2t.net/addgene:133793 ; RRID:Addgene_133793)
